Addgene plasmid #138807: pPD716 DsRed-Express2-ZF150
Purpose: Constitutive expression of DsRed-Express2-ZF150 under the CMV promoter.
Depositing lab: Joshua Leonard. Depositing organization: Northwestern University.
Backbone
  Vector backbone: pPD005 pcDNA Golden Gate
  Vector type: Mammalian Expression, Synthetic Biology
Growth in bacteria
  Bacterial resistance: Ampicillin, 100 μg/mL
  Growth temperature: 37°C
  Growth strain: DH5alpha
  Copy number: High Copy
Gene/Insert
  Gene/Insert name: DsRed-Express2-ZF150
  Species: Synthetic
  Promoter: CMV
  Tag / fusion protein: 3xFlag (N terminal on insert)
  Cloning method: Restriction Enzyme; 5′ cloning site NheI (not destroyed); 3′ cloning site NotI (not destroyed)
  Sequencing primers: 5′ CGCAAATGGGCGGTAGGCGTG; 3′ TAGAAGGCACAGTCGAGG
Terms and licenses: Academic/Nonprofit Terms; Industry Terms: Not Available to Industry
Depositor comments: Leonard Lab plasmid reference number: L1344
How to cite: pPD716 DsRed-Express2-ZF150 was a gift from Joshua Leonard (Addgene plasmid # 138807 ; http://n2t.net/addgene:138807 ; RRID:Addgene_138807)
