[The description below was written by a language model from this plasmid's Addgene catalogue record and pLannotate feature annotations shown in this document.]
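Description:
pPD716 DsRed-Express2-ZF150 is a mammalian expression plasmid built on pPD005, a pcDNA-derived backbone adapted for Golden Gate assembly, and intended for synthetic biology work. It is propagated in E. coli through a high-copy ColE1/pUC-type origin and selected with ampicillin via the β-lactamase gene and its native promoter. An f1 phage origin and remnants of lac regulatory sequences are also present in the backbone. Downstream of the expression cassette there is an SV40 early promoter followed only by a short fragment of a bleomycin-family resistance gene and the SV40 polyadenylation signal. The feature table therefore shows no intact mammalian selection marker, which suggests the plasmid is suited mainly to transient transfection.

The payload is a synthetic fusion protein, placed between NheI and NotI sites and driven constitutively by the human CMV immediate-early enhancer and promoter, with transcripts terminated by the bovine growth hormone polyadenylation signal. A T7 promoter lies just upstream of the coding region. The open reading frame begins with an N-terminal 3xFLAG epitope (annotated only as a fragment), which allows antibody detection, followed by DsRed-Express2, a rapidly maturing Discosoma-derived fluorescent protein. The ZF150 portion named in the title is not annotated, but an unannotated stretch between the end of DsRed-Express2 and the polyadenylation signal could hold it. From the name, ZF150 is presumably a zinc-finger DNA-binding domain, but the record does not describe its target site or function. The stated purpose is simply constitutive expression of this fluorescently labelled fusion in mammalian cells. No activation or repression domain is recorded.
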