Features (pLannotate 1.2.2; 21 found; start..end, strand, type, name):
     28..80      -  misc_feature   bom (fragment): basis of mobility region from pBR322
    235..614     +  enhancer       CMV enhancer: human cytomegalovirus immediate early enhancer
    615..818     +  promoter       CMV promoter: human cytomegalovirus (CMV) immediate early promoter
    814..847     +  LTR            5' LTR (truncated) (fragment): truncated 5' long terminal repeat (LTR) from HIV-1
    863..881     +  promoter       T7 promoter: promoter for bacteriophage T7 RNA polymerase
    952..975     +  CDS            3xFLAG (fragment): three tandem FLAG® epitope tags
   1045..1719    +  CDS            DsRed-Express2: DsRed-Express2 is a basic (constitutively fluorescent) orange fluorescent protein published in 2008, derived from Discosoma sp.. It is reported to be a rapidly-maturing protein.
   2082..2193    +  polyA_signal   bGH poly(A) signal: bovine growth hormone polyadenylation signal
   2310..2331    +  promoter       SV40 promoter (fragment): SV40 enhancer and early promoter
   2352..2780    +  rep_origin     f1 ori (sequence partly withheld): f1 bacteriophage origin of replication; arrow indicates direction of (+) strand synthesis
   2785..2807    +  promoter       SV40 promoter (fragment): SV40 enhancer and early promoter
   2808..2999    +  promoter       SV40 promoter: SV40 early promoter
   3026..3124    +  CDS            ble (fragment): BLE_KLEPN - Experimental evidence at protein level: Swiss-Prot protein existence level 1. Binding protein with a strong affinity to the bleomycin family of antibiotics. Binds to CL990; an antimitotic-antibiotic compound. From Klebsiella pneumoniae.
   3119..3240    +  polyA_signal   SV40 poly(A) signal: SV40 polyadenylation signal
   3313..3329    -  protein_bind   lac operator: The lac repressor binds to the lac operator to inhibit transcription in E. coli. This inhibition can be relieved by adding lactose or isopropyl-β-D-thiogalactopyranoside (IPTG). lac repressor encoded by lacI
   3337..3367    -  promoter       lac promoter: promoter for the E. coli lac operon
   3382..3403    -  protein_bind   CAP binding site: CAP binding activates transcription in the presence of cAMP. E. coli catabolite activator protein
   3416..3508    -  CDS            lacI (fragment): lac repressor; lacI; The lac repressor binds to the lac operator to inhibit transcription in E. coli. This inhibition can be relieved by adding lactose or isopropyl-β-D-thiogalactopyranoside (IPTG).
   3691..4279    -  rep_origin     ori: high-copy-number ColE1/pMB1/pBR322/pUC origin of replication
   4450..5310    -  CDS            AmpR: β-lactamase; bla; confers resistance to ampicillin, carbenicillin, and related antibiotics
   5311..5415    -  promoter       AmpR promoter: bla
>Addgene plasmid #138807 | pPD716 DsRed-Express2-ZF150 | addgene full sequence | sequence record 320790 | Addgene NGS Result
GACGGATCGGGAGATCTCCCGATCCCCTATGGTGCACTCTCAGTACAATCTGCTCTGATGCCGCATAGTT
AAGCCAGTATCTGCTCCCTGCTTGTGTGTTGGAGGTCGCTGAGTAGTGCGCGAGCAAAATTTAAGCTACA
ACAAGGCAAGGCTTGACCGACAATTGCATGAAGAATCTGCTTAGGGTTAGGCGTTTTGCGCTGCTTCGCG
ATGTACGGGCCAGATATACGCGTTGACATTGATTATTGACTAGTTATTAATAGTAATCAATTACGGGGTC
ATTAGTTCATAGCCCATATATGGAGTTCCGCGTTACATAACTTACGGTAAATGGCCCGCCTGGCTGACCG
CCCAACGACCCCCGCCCATTGACGTCAATAATGACGTATGTTCCCATAGTAACGCCAATAGGGACTTTCC
ATTGACGTCAATGGGTGGAGTATTTACGGTAAACTGCCCACTTGGCAGTACATCAAGTGTATCATATGCC
AAGTACGCCCCCTATTGACGTCAATGACGGTAAATGGCCCGCCTGGCATTATGCCCAGTACATGACCTTA
TGGGACTTTCCTACTTGGCAGTACATCTACGTATTAGTCATCGCTATTACCATGGTGATGCGGTTTTGGC
AGTACATCAATGGGCGTGGATAGCGGTTTGACTCACGGGGATTTCCAAGTCTCCACCCCATTGACGTCAA
TGGGAGTTTGTTTTGGCACCAAAATCAACGGGACTTTCCAAAATGTCGTAACAACTCCGCCCCATTGACG
CAAATGGGCGGTAGGCGTGTACGGTGGGAGGTCTATATAAGCAGAGCTCTCTGGCTAACTAGAGAACCCA
CTGCTTACTGGCTTATCGAAATTAATACGACTCACTATAGGGAGTCCCAAGCTGGCTAGCGCCACCATGG
ATTATAAGGATCACGATGGCGACTACAAGGACCACGATATTGACTACAAAGACGATGACGATAAAATGGC
TCCTAAGAAAAAGCGCAAAGTCGGTATCCATGGCGTTCCCGGATCAGGCTCCGGAAGTGGCTCCATGGAT
AGCACTGAGAACGTCATCAAGCCCTTCATGCGCTTCAAGGTGCACATGGAGGGCTCCGTGAACGGCCACG
AGTTCGAGATCGAGGGCGAGGGCGAGGGCAAGCCCTACGAGGGCACCCAGACCGCCAAGCTCCAGGTGAC
CAAGGGCGGCCCCCTGCCCTTCGCCTGGGACATCCTGTCCCCCCAGTTCCAGTACGGCTCCAAGGTGTAC
GTGAAGCACCCCGCCGACATCCCCGACTACAAGAAGCTGTCCTTCCCCGAGGGCTTCAAGTGGGAGCGCG
TGATGAACTTCGAGGACGGCGGCGTGGTGACCGTGACCCAGGACTCCTCCCTCCAGGACGGCACCTTCAT
CTACCACGTGAAGTTCATCGGCGTGAACTTCCCCTCCGACGGCCCCGTAATGCAGAAGAAAACTCTGGGC
TGGGAGCCCTCCACCGAGCGCCTGTACCCCCGCGACGGCGTGCTGAAGGGCGAGATCCACAAGGCGCTGA
AGCTGAAGGGCGGCGGCCACTACCTGGTGGAGTTCAAGTCAATCTACATGGCCAAGAAGCCCGTGAAGCT
GCCCGGCTACTACTACGTGGACTCCAAGCTGGACATCACCTCCCACAACGAGGACTACACCGTGGTGGAG
CAGTACGAGCGCGCCGAGGCCCGCCACCACCTGTTCCAGTCTGGTTCTGGTTCTGGTTCAGGATCCGGTA
CCGGTGGAGCTAGACCCGGGGAGCGCCCCTTCCAGTGTCGCATTTGCATGCGGAACTTTTCGAAAGGTGA
AAGATTGGTTAGACATACCCGTACTCATACCGGTGAAAAACCGTTTCAGTGTCGGATCTGTATGCGAAAT
TTCTCCAGAATGGATAATTTGTCTACTCATCTACGTACGCACACCGGCGAGAAGCCATTCCAATGCCGAA
TATGCATGCGCAACTTCAGTAGAAAAGATGCTTTGAATAGACACCTAAAAACCCACCTGAGAGGATCTTA
AGCGGCCGCTCGAGTCTAGAGGGCCCGTTTAAACCCGCTGATCAGCCTCGACTGTGCCTTCTAGTTGCCA
GCCATCTGTTGTTTGCCCCTCCCCCGTGCCTTCCTTGACCCTGGAAGGTGCCACTCCCACTGTCCTTTCC
TAATAAAATGAGGAAATTGCATCGCATTGTCTGAGTAGGTGTCATTCTATTCTGGGGGGTGGGGTGGGGC
AGGACAGCAAGGGGGAGGATTGGGAAGTCAATAGCAGGCATGCTGGGGATGCGGTGGGCTCTATGGCTTC
TGAGGCGGAAAGAACCAGCTGGGGCTCTAGGGGGTATCCCC
[124 nt withheld, positions 2352-2475]
C
[91 nt withheld, positions 2477-2567]
A
[49 nt withheld, positions 2569-2617]
CCTTTGACGTTGGAGTCCACGTTCTTT
[37 nt withheld, positions 2645-2681]
ACCCTATCTCGGTCTATTCTTTTGATTTATAAGGGATTTTGCCGATTTCGGCCTATTGGTTAAAAAATGA
GCTGATTTAACAAAAATTTAACGCGAATTAATTCTGTGGAATGTGTGTCAGTTAGGCTCAATTAGTCAGC
AACCATAGTCCCGCCCCTAACTCCGCCCATCCCGCCCCTAACTCCGCCCAGTTCCGCCCATTCTCCGCCC
CATGGCTGACTAATTTTTTTTATTTATGCAGAGGCCGAGGCCGCCTCTGCCTCTGAGCTATTCCAGAAGT
AGTGAGGAGGCTTTTTTGGAGGCCTAGGCTTTTGCAAAAAGCTCCCGGGAGCTTGTATATCCATTTTCGG
AGGTTGGGCTTCGGAATCGTTTTCCGGGACGCCGGCTGGATGATCCTCCAGCGCGGGGATCTCATGCTGG
AGTTCTTCGCCCACCCCAACTTGTTTATTGCAGCTTATAATGGTTACAAATAAAGCAATAGCATCACAAA
TTTCACAAATAAAGCATTTTTTTCACTGCATTCTAGTTGTGGTTTGTCCAAACTCATCAATGTATCTTAT
CATGTCTGTATACCGTCGACCTCTAGCTAGAGCTTGGCGTAATCATGGTCATAGCTGTTTCCTGTGTGAA
ATTGTTATCCGCTCACAATTCCACACAACATACGAGCCGGAAGCATAAAGTGTAAAGCCTGGGGTGCCTA
ATGAGTGAGCTAACTCACATTAATTGCGTTGCGCTCACTGCCCGCTTTCCAGTCGGGAAACCTGTCGTGC
CAGCTGCATTAATGAATCGGCCAACGCGCGGGGAGAGGCGGTTTGCGTATTGGGCGCTCTTCCGCTTCCT
CGCTCACTGACTCGCTGCGCTCGGTCGTTCGGCTGCGGCGAGCGGTATCAGCTCACTCAAAGGCGGTAAT
ACGGTTATCCACAGAATCAGGGGATAACGCAGGAAAGAACATGTGAGCAAAAGGCCAGCAAAAGGCCAGG
AACCGTAAAAAGGCCGCGTTGCTGGCGTTTTTCCATAGGCTCCGCCCCCCTGACGAGCATCACAAAAATC
GACGCTCAAGTCAGAGGTGGCGAAACCCGACAGGACTATAAAGATACCAGGCGTTTCCCCCTGGAAGCTC
CCTCGTGCGCTCTCCTGTTCCGACCCTGCCGCTTACCGGATACCTGTCCGCCTTTCTCCCTTCGGGAAGC
GTGGCGCTTTCTCATAGCTCACGCTGTAGGTATCTCAGTTCGGTGTAGGTCGTTCGCTCCAAGCTGGGCT
GTGTGCACGAACCCCCCGTTCAGCCCGACCGCTGCGCCTTATCCGGTAACTATCGTCTTGAGTCCAACCC
GGTAAGACACGACTTATCGCCACTGGCAGCAGCCACTGGTAACAGGATTAGCAGAGCGAGGTATGTAGGC
GGTGCTACAGAGTTCTTGAAGTGGTGGCCTAACTACGGCTACACTAGAAGAACAGTATTTGGTATCTGCG
CTCTGCTGAAGCCAGTTACCTTCGGAAAAAGAGTTGGTAGCTCTTGATCCGGCAAACAAACCACCGCTGG
TAGCGGTGGTTTTTTTGTTTGCAAGCAGCAGATTACGCGCAGAAAAAAAGGATCTCAAGAAGATCCTTTG
ATCTTTTCTACGGGGTCTGACGCTCAGTGGAACGAAAACTCACGTTAAGGGATTTTGGTCATGAGATTAT
CAAAAAGGATCTTCACCTAGATCCTTTTAAATTAAAAATGAAGTTTTAAATCAATCTAAAGTATATATGA
GTAAACTTGGTCTGACAGTTACCAATGCTTAATCAGTGAGGCACCTATCTCAGCGATCTGTCTATTTCGT
TCATCCATAGTTGCCTGACTCCCCGTCGTGTAGATAACTACGATACGGGAGGGCTTACCATCTGGCCCCA
GTGCTGCAATGATACCGCGAGATCCACGCTCACCGGCTCCAGATTTATCAGCAATAAACCAGCCAGCCGG
AAGGGCCGAGCGCAGAAGTGGTCCTGCAACTTTATCCGCCTCCATCCAGTCTATTAATTGTTGCCGGGAA
GCTAGAGTAAGTAGTTCGCCAGTTAATAGTTTGCGCAACGTTGTTGCCATTGCTACAGGCATCGTGGTGT
CACGCTCGTCGTTTGGTATGGCTTCATTCAGCTCCGGTTCCCAACGATCAAGGCGAGTTACATGATCCCC
CATGTTGTGCAAAAAAGCGGTTAGCTCCTTCGGTCCTCCGATCGTTGTCAGAAGTAAGTTGGCCGCAGTG
TTATCACTCATGGTTATGGCAGCACTGCATAATTCTCTTACTGTCATGCCATCCGTAAGATGCTTTTCTG
TGACTGGTGAGTACTCAACCAAGTCATTCTGAGAATAGTGTATGCGGCGACCGAGTTGCTCTTGCCCGGC
GTCAATACGGGATAATACCGCGCCACATAGCAGAACTTTAAAAGTGCTCATCATTGGAAAACGTTCTTCG
GGGCGAAAACTCTCAAGGATCTTACCGCTGTTGAGATCCAGTTCGATGTAACCCACTCGTGCACCCAACT
GATCTTCAGCATCTTTTACTTTCACCAGCGTTTCTGGGTGAGCAAAAACAGGAAGGCAAAATGCCGCAAA
AAAGGGAATAAGGGCGACACGGAAATGTTGAATACTCATACTCTTCCTTTTTCAATATTATTGAAGCATT
TATCAGGGTTATTGTCTCATGAGCGGATACATATTTGAATGTATTTAGAAAAATAAACAAATAGGGGTTC
CGCGCACATTTCCCCGAAAAGTGCCACCTGACGTC
