>Addgene plasmid #138807 | pPD716 DsRed-Express2-ZF150 | depositor partial sequence | sequence record 268281 | dsRedExpress2-ZF150 gene
ATGGATTATAAGGATCACGATGGCGACTACAAGGACCACGATATTGACTACAAAGACGATGACGATAAAA
TGGCTCCTAAGAAAAAGCGCAAAGTCGGTATCCATGGCGTTCCCGGATCAGGCTCCGGAAGTGGCTCCAT
GGATAGCACTGAGAACGTCATCAAGCCCTTCATGCGCTTCAAGGTGCACATGGAGGGCTCCGTGAACGGC
CACGAGTTCGAGATCGAGGGCGAGGGCGAGGGCAAGCCCTACGAGGGCACCCAGACCGCCAAGCTCCAGG
TGACCAAGGGCGGCCCCCTGCCCTTCGCCTGGGACATCCTGTCCCCCCAGTTCCAGTACGGCTCCAAGGT
GTACGTGAAGCACCCCGCCGACATCCCCGACTACAAGAAGCTGTCCTTCCCCGAGGGCTTCAAGTGGGAG
CGCGTGATGAACTTCGAGGACGGCGGCGTGGTGACCGTGACCCAGGACTCCTCCCTCCAGGACGGCACCT
TCATCTACCACGTGAAGTTCATCGGCGTGAACTTCCCCTCCGACGGCCCCGTAATGCAGAAGAAAACTCT
GGGCTGGGAGCCCTCCACCGAGCGCCTGTACCCCCGCGACGGCGTGCTGAAGGGCGAGATCCACAAGGCG
CTGAAGCTGAAGGGCGGCGGCCACTACCTGGTGGAGTTCAAGTCAATCTACATGGCCAAGAAGCCCGTGA
AGCTGCCCGGCTACTACTACGTGGACTCCAAGCTGGACATCACCTCCCACAACGAGGACTACACCGTGGT
GGAGCAGTACGAGCGCGCCGAGGCCCGCCACCACCTGTTCCAGTCTGGTTCTGGTTCTGGTTCAGGATCC
GGTACCGGTGGAGCTAGACCCGGGGAGCGCCCCTTCCAGTGTCGCATTTGCATGCGGAACTTTTCGAAAG
GTGAAAGATTGGTTAGACATACCCGTACTCATACCGGTGAAAAACCGTTTCAGTGTCGGATCTGTATGCG
AAATTTCTCCAGAATGGATAATTTGTCTACTCATCTACGTACGCACACCGGCGAGAAGCCATTCCAATGC
CGAATATGCATGCGCAACTTCAGTAGAAAAGATGCTTTGAATAGACACCTAAAAACCCACCTGAGAGGAT
CTTAA
